Addgene plasmid #219379: SFFV-ZBTB32-Brd 479
Purpose: Transcription factor ZBTB32 with a specific barcode assigned.
Depositing lab: Filipe Pereira. Depositing organization: Center for Neuroscience and Cell Biology, University of Coimbra. Publication: A combinatorial transcription factor screening platform for immune cell reprogramming. Kurochkin I, Altman AR, Caiado I, Pertiga-Cabral D, Halitzki E, Minaeva M, Zimmermannova O, Henriques-Oliveira L, Klein D, Nair M, Oliveira D, Cajal LR, Knittel R, Feick C, Ringner M, Martin M, Cirovic B, Pires CF, Rosa FF, Sitnicka E, Theis FJ, Pereira CF. Cell Syst. 2026 Jan 21;17(1):101457. doi: 10.1016/j.cels.2025.101457. Epub 2026 Jan 14. PubMed 41539305.
Backbone
  Vector backbone: SFFV-MCS
  Backbone size w/o insert (bp): 6638
  Vector type: Lentiviral
Growth in bacteria
  Bacterial resistance: Ampicillin, 100 μg/mL
  Growth temperature: 37°C
  Growth strain: NEB Stable
  Copy number: High Copy
Gene/Insert
  Gene/Insert name: ZBTB32
  Species: H. sapiens (human)
  Insert size (bp): 909
  Entrez Gene: ZBTB32 (a.k.a. FAXF, FAZF, Rog, TZFP, ZNF538, mynn)
  Promoter: The spleen focus-forming virus (SFFV) promoter
  Cloning method: Restriction Enzyme; 5′ cloning site Bsp119I (not destroyed); 3′ cloning site BstHI (not destroyed)
Terms and licenses: Academic/Nonprofit Terms; Industry Terms: Not Available to Industry
Depositor comments: Barcode sequence cloned into XbaI restriction site. Design of plasmid is as follows: SFFV-[TF sequence]-WPRE-[Barcode sequence].
How to cite: SFFV-ZBTB32-Brd 479 was a gift from Filipe Pereira (Addgene plasmid # 219379 ; http://n2t.net/addgene:219379 ; RRID:Addgene_219379)
