[The description below was written by a language model from this plasmid's Addgene catalogue record and pLannotate feature annotations shown in this document.]
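Description:
SFFV-ZBTB32-Brd 479 is a third-generation-style, self-inactivating HIV-1 lentiviral transfer plasmid built on the SFFV-MCS backbone, carrying the human transcription factor ZBTB32 together with an assigned identifying barcode. It is propagated in E. coli through a high-copy ColE1/pUC-type origin with ampicillin selection (AmpR under its own bla promoter). The bacterial portion also retains pBluescript-derived remnants: an f1 origin, lacZα and lacI fragments, the lac promoter/operator, and T7 and T3 promoters.

The viral genome is transcribed in packaging cells from an RSV enhancer/promoter fused to a truncated 5' LTR, which makes genomic RNA production Tat-independent. This is followed by the Ψ packaging signal with a gag fragment, the RRE for Rev-dependent nuclear export, and the cPPT/CTS, which aids nuclear import of the reverse-transcribed genome. Internally, the spleen focus-forming virus (SFFV) LTR promoter, which is strongly active in haematopoietic cells, drives the ZBTB32 coding sequence. The insert is listed as 909 bp and was cloned by restriction enzymes between flanking polylinker fragments; the annotation tool marks its match to ZBTB32 as a fragment. A WPRE downstream enhances transcript stability and expression. According to the depositor, the barcode sits after the WPRE in an XbaI site, although it is not annotated in the feature table. In that position, upstream of the ΔU3 3' LTR, it should be included in the transcript and the integrated provirus. An SV40 poly(A) signal and SV40 origin lie beyond the 3' LTR. No mammalian selection marker or fluorescent reporter is annotated.

The plasmid belongs to a barcoded transcription factor collection made for combinatorial screening in immune cell reprogramming, where the barcode allows the delivered factor to be identified in transduced cells.
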