Features (pLannotate 1.2.2; 29 found; start..end, strand, type, name):
     94..112     -  promoter       T7 promoter: promoter for bacteriophage T7 RNA polymerase
    120..275     +  CDS            lacZα (fragment): LacZα fragment of β-galactosidase; lacZ fragment
    280..708     +  rep_origin     f1 ori (sequence partly withheld): f1 bacteriophage origin of replication; arrow indicates direction of (+) strand synthesis
    761..865     +  promoter       AmpR promoter: bla
    866..1726    +  CDS            AmpR: β-lactamase; bla; confers resistance to ampicillin, carbenicillin, and related antibiotics
   1897..2485    +  rep_origin     ori: high-copy-number ColE1/pMB1/pBR322/pUC origin of replication
   2668..2760    +  CDS            lacI (fragment): lac repressor; lacI; The lac repressor binds to the lac operator to inhibit transcription in E. coli. This inhibition can be relieved by adding lactose or isopropyl-β-D-thiogalactopyranoside (IPTG).
   2773..2794    +  protein_bind   CAP binding site: CAP binding activates transcription in the presence of cAMP. E. coli catabolite activator protein
   2809..2839    +  promoter       lac promoter: promoter for the E. coli lac operon
   2847..2863    +  protein_bind   lac operator: The lac repressor binds to the lac operator to inhibit transcription in E. coli. This inhibition can be relieved by adding lactose or isopropyl-β-D-thiogalactopyranoside (IPTG). lac repressor encoded by lacI
   2908..2926    +  promoter       T3 promoter: promoter for bacteriophage T3 RNA polymerase
   2954..3180    +  promoter       RSV promoter: Rous sarcoma virus enhancer/promoter
   3181..3361    +  LTR            5' LTR (truncated): truncated 5' long terminal repeat (LTR) from HIV-1
   3408..3533    +  misc_feature   HIV-1 Ψ: packaging signal of human immunodeficiency virus type 1
   3517..3880    +  CDS            HIV-1 gag (fragment): gag protein from human immunodeficiency virus 1; gag
   4026..4259    +  misc_feature   RRE: The Rev response element (RRE) of HIV-1 allows for Rev-dependent mRNA export from the nucleus to the cytoplasm.
   4636..4736    +  CDS            Rev (fragment): human immunodeficiency virus 1 (HIV-1) Rev protein; rev; enhances nuclear export of unspliced and incompletely spliced viral mRNAs
   4755..4872    +  misc_feature   cPPT/CTS: central polypurine tract and central termination sequence of HIV-1
   4906..5307    +  promoter       SFFV promoter: spleen focus-forming virus long terminal repeat (LTR) promoter
   5317..5340    +  misc_feature   MCS (fragment): pBluescript multiple cloning site
   5365..6246    +  CDS            ZBTB32 (fragment): ZBT32_HUMAN - Also known as FAZF, TZFP, ZNF538. Experimental evidence at protein level: Swiss-Prot protein existence level 1. DNA-binding protein that binds to the to a 5'-TGTACAGTGT-3' core sequence. May function as a transcriptional transactivator and transcriptional repressor. Probably exerts its repressor effect by preventing GATA3 from binding to DNA. May play a role in regulating the differentiation and activation of helper T-cells (By similarity). From Homo sapiens (Human).
   6281..6306    +  misc_feature   MCS (fragment): pBluescript multiple cloning site
   6306..6365    +  CDS            S (fragment): HBSAG_WHV6 - Experimental evidence at transcript level: Swiss-Prot protein existence level 2. The middle envelope protein plays an important role in the budding of the virion. It is involved in the induction of budding in a nucleocapsid independent way. In this process the majority of envelope proteins bud to form subviral lipoprotein particles of 22 nm of diameter that do not contain a nucleocapsid (By similarity). From Woodchuck hepatitis B virus (isolate w64/pWS23) (WHV).
   6497..6900    +  misc_feature   WPRE: woodchuck hepatitis virus posttranscriptional regulatory element
   6958..7017    +  CDS            nef (fragment): NEF_HV1Z2 - Experimental evidence at protein level: Swiss-Prot protein existence level 1. Extracellular Nef protein targets CD4(+) T-lymphocytes for apoptosis by interacting with CXCR4 surface receptors. From Human immunodeficiency virus type 1 group M subtype D (isolate Z2/CDC-Z34) (HIV-1).
   7019..7252    +  LTR            3' LTR (ΔU3): self-inactivating 3' long terminal repeat (LTR) from HIV-1
   7324..7445    +  polyA_signal   SV40 poly(A) signal: SV40 polyadenylation signal
   7464..7485    +  rep_origin     SV40 ori (fragment): SV40 origin of replication
   7485..73      +  rep_origin     SV40 ori (across the origin): SV40 origin of replication
>Addgene plasmid #219379 | SFFV-ZBTB32-Brd 479 | addgene full sequence | sequence record 449578 | Addgene NGS Result
ATTTATGCAGAGGCCGAGGCCGCCTCGGCCTCTGAGCTATTCCAGAAGTAGTGAGGAGGCTTTTTTGGAG
GCCTAGGGACGTACCCAATTCGCCCTATAGTGAGTCGTATTACGCGCGCTCACTGGCCGTCGTTTTACAA
CGTCGTGACTGGGAAAACCCTGGCGTTACCCAACTTAATCGCCTTGCAGCACATCCCCCTTTCGCCAGCT
GGCGTAATAGCGAAGAGGCCCGCACCGATCGCCCTTCCCAACAGTTGCGCAGCCTGAATGGCGAATGGG
[124 nt withheld, positions 280-403]
C
[91 nt withheld, positions 405-495]
A
[49 nt withheld, positions 497-545]
CCTTTGACGTTGGAGTCCACGTTCTTT
[37 nt withheld, positions 573-609]
ACCCTATCTCGGTCTATTCTTTTGATTTATAAGGGATTTTGCCGATTTCGGCCTATTGGTTAAAAAATGA
GCTGATTTAACAAAAATTTAACGCGAATTTTAACAAAATATTAACGCTTACAATTTAGGTGGCACTTTTC
GGGGAAATGTGCGCGGAACCCCTATTTGTTTATTTTTCTAAATACATTCAAATATGTATCCGCTCATGAG
ACAATAACCCTGATAAATGCTTCAATAATATTGAAAAAGGAAGAGTATGAGTATTCAACATTTCCGTGTC
GCCCTTATTCCCTTTTTTGCGGCATTTTGCCTTCCTGTTTTTGCTCACCCAGAAACGCTGGTGAAAGTAA
AAGATGCTGAAGATCAGTTGGGTGCACGAGTGGGTTACATCGAACTGGATCTCAACAGCGGTAAGATCCT
TGAGAGTTTTCGCCCCGAAGAACGTTTTCCAATGATGAGCACTTTTAAAGTTCTGCTATGTGGCGCGGTA
TTATCCCGTATTGACGCCGGGCAAGAGCAACTCGGTCGCCGCATACACTATTCTCAGAATGACTTGGTTG
AGTACTCACCAGTCACAGAAAAGCATCTTACGGATGGCATGACAGTAAGAGAATTATGCAGTGCTGCCAT
AACCATGAGTGATAACACTGCGGCCAACTTACTTCTGACAACGATCGGAGGACCGAAGGAGCTAACCGCT
TTTTTGCACAACATGGGGGATCATGTAACTCGCCTTGATCGTTGGGAACCGGAGCTGAATGAAGCCATAC
CAAACGACGAGCGTGACACCACGATGCCTGTAGCAATGGCAACAACGTTGCGCAAACTATTAACTGGCGA
ACTACTTACTCTAGCTTCCCGGCAACAATTAATAGACTGGATGGAGGCGGATAAAGTTGCAGGACCACTT
CTGCGCTCGGCCCTTCCGGCTGGCTGGTTTATTGCTGATAAATCTGGAGCCGGTGAGCGTGGGTCTCGCG
GTATCATTGCAGCACTGGGGCCAGATGGTAAGCCCTCCCGTATCGTAGTTATCTACACGACGGGGAGTCA
GGCAACTATGGATGAACGAAATAGACAGATCGCTGAGATAGGTGCCTCACTGATTAAGCATTGGTAACTG
TCAGACCAAGTTTACTCATATATACTTTAGATTGATTTAAAACTTCATTTTTAATTTAAAAGGATCTAGG
TGAAGATCCTTTTTGATAATCTCATGACCAAAATCCCTTAACGTGAGTTTTCGTTCCACTGAGCGTCAGA
CCCCGTAGAAAAGATCAAAGGATCTTCTTGAGATCCTTTTTTTCTGCGCGTAATCTGCTGCTTGCAAACA
AAAAAACCACCGCTACCAGCGGTGGTTTGTTTGCCGGATCAAGAGCTACCAACTCTTTTTCCGAAGGTAA
CTGGCTTCAGCAGAGCGCAGATACCAAATACTGTTCTTCTAGTGTAGCCGTAGTTAGGCCACCACTTCAA
GAACTCTGTAGCACCGCCTACATACCTCGCTCTGCTAATCCTGTTACCAGTGGCTGCTGCCAGTGGCGAT
AAGTCGTGTCTTACCGGGTTGGACTCAAGACGATAGTTACCGGATAAGGCGCAGCGGTCGGGCTGAACGG
GGGGTTCGTGCACACAGCCCAGCTTGGAGCGAACGACCTACACCGAACTGAGATACCTACAGCGTGAGCT
ATGAGAAAGCGCCACGCTTCCCGAAGGGAGAAAGGCGGACAGGTATCCGGTAAGCGGCAGGGTCGGAACA
GGAGAGCGCACGAGGGAGCTTCCAGGGGGAAACGCCTGGTATCTTTATAGTCCTGTCGGGTTTCGCCACC
TCTGACTTGAGCGTCGATTTTTGTGATGCTCGTCAGGGGGGCGGAGCCTATGGAAAAACGCCAGCAACGC
GGCCTTTTTACGGTTCCTGGCCTTTTGCTGGCCTTTTGCTCACATGTTCTTTCCTGCGTTATCCCCTGAT
TCTGTGGATAACCGTATTACCGCCTTTGAGTGAGCTGATACCGCTCGCCGCAGCCGAACGACCGAGCGCA
GCGAGTCAGTGAGCGAGGAAGCGGAAGAGCGCCCAATACGCAAACCGCCTCTCCCCGCGCGTTGGCCGAT
TCATTAATGCAGCTGGCACGACAGGTTTCCCGACTGGAAAGCGGGCAGTGAGCGCAACGCAATTAATGTG
AGTTAGCTCACTCATTAGGCACCCCAGGCTTTACACTTTATGCTTCCGGCTCGTATGTTGTGTGGAATTG
TGAGCGGATAACAATTTCACACAGGAAACAGCTATGACCATGATTACGCCAAGCGCGCAATTAACCCTCA
CTAAAGGGAACAAAAGCTGGAGCTGCAAGCTTAATGTAGTCTTATGCAATACTCTTGTAGTCTTGCAACA
TGGTAACGATGAGTTAGCAACATGCCTTACAAGGAGAGAAAAAGCACCGTGCATGCCGATTGGTGGAAGT
AAGGTGGTACGATCGTGCCTTATTAGGAAGGCAACAGACGGGTCTGACATGGATTGGACGAACCACTGAA
TTGCCGCATTGCAGAGATATTGTATTTAAGTGCCTAGCTCGATACATAAACGGGTCTCTCTGGTTAGACC
AGATCTGAGCCTGGGAGCTCTCTGGCTAACTAGGGAACCCACTGCTTAAGCCTCAATAAAGCTTGCCTTG
AGTGCTTCAAGTAGTGTGTGCCCGTCTGTTGTGTGACTCTGGTAACTAGAGATCCCTCAGACCCTTTTAG
TCAGTGTGGAAAATCTCTAGCAGTGGCGCCCGAACAGGGACTTGAAAGCGAAAGGGAAACCAGAGGAGCT
CTCTCGACGCAGGACTCGGCTTGCTGAAGCGCGCACGGCAAGAGGCGAGGGGCGGCGACTGGTGAGTACG
CCAAAAATTTTGACTAGCGGAGGCTAGAAGGAGAGAGATGGGTGCGAGAGCGTCAGTATTAAGCGGGGGA
GAATTAGATCGCGATGGGAAAAAATTCGGTTAAGGCCAGGGGGAAAGAAAAAATATAAATTAAAACATAT
AGTATGGGCAAGCAGGGAGCTAGAACGATTCGCAGTTAATCCTGGCCTGTTAGAAACATCAGAAGGCTGT
AGACAAATACTGGGACAGCTACAACCATCCCTTCAGACAGGATCAGAAGAACTTAGATCATTATATAATA
CAGTAGCAACCCTCTATTGTGTGCATCAAAGGATAGAGATAAAAGACACCAAGGAAGCTTTAGACAAGAT
AGAGGAAGAGCAAAACAAAAGTAAGACCACCGCACAGCAAGCGGCCGCTGATCTTCAGACCTGGAGGAGG
AGATATGAGGGACAATTGGAGAAGTGAATTATATAAATATAAAGTAGTAAAAATTGAACCATTAGGAGTA
GCACCCACCAAGGCAAAGAGAAGAGTGGTGCAGAGAGAAAAAAGAGCAGTGGGAATAGGAGCTTTGTTCC
TTGGGTTCTTGGGAGCAGCAGGAAGCACTATGGGCGCAGCGTCAATGACGCTGACGGTACAGGCCAGACA
ATTATTGTCTGGTATAGTGCAGCAGCAGAACAATTTGCTGAGGGCTATTGAGGCGCAACAGCATCTGTTG
CAACTCACAGTCTGGGGCATCAAGCAGCTCCAGGCAAGAATCCTGGCTGTGGAAAGATACCTAAAGGATC
AACAGCTCCTGGGGATTTGGGGTTGCTCTGGAAAACTCATTTGCACCACTGCTGTGCCTTGGAATGCTAG
TTGGAGTAATAAATCTCTGGAACAGATTTGGAATCACACGACCTGGATGGAGTGGGACAGAGAAATTAAC
AATTACACAAGCTTAATACACTCCTTAATTGAAGAATCGCAAAACCAGCAAGAAAAGAATGAACAAGAAT
TATTGGAATTAGATAAATGGGCAAGTTTGTGGAATTGGTTTAACATAACAAATTGGCTGTGGTATATAAA
ATTATTCATAATGATAGTAGGAGGCTTGGTAGGTTTAAGAATAGTTTTTGCTGTACTTTCTATAGTGAAT
AGAGTTAGGCAGGGATATTCACCATTATCGTTTCAGACCCACCTCCCAACCCCGAGGGGACCCGACAGGC
CCGAAGGAATAGAAGAAGAAGGTGGAGAGAGAGACAGAGACAGATCCATTCGATTAGTGAACGGATCTCG
ACGGTATCGGTTAACTTTTAAAAGAAAAGGGGGGATTGGGGGGTACAGTGCAGGGGAAAGAATAGTAGAC
ATAATAGCAACAGACATACAAACTAAAGAATTACAAAAACAAATTACAAAAATTCAAAATTTTATCGATC
ACGAGACTAGCCTCGAGCTGGCTGCAGTAACGCCATTTTGCAAGGCATGGAAAAATACCAAACCAAGAAT
AGAGAAGTTCAGATCAAGGGCGGGTACATGAAAATAGCTAACGTTGGGCCAAACAGGATATCTGCGGTGA
GCAGTTTCGGCCCCGGCCCGGGGCCAAGAACAGATGGTCACCGCAGTTTCGGCCCCGGCCCGAGGCCAAG
AACAGATGGTCCCCAGATATGGCCCAACCCTCAGCAGTTTCTTAAGACCCATCAGATGTTTCCAGGCTCC
CCCAAGGACCTGAAATGACCCTGCGCCTTATTTGAATTAACCAATCAGCCTGCTTCTCGCTTCTGTTCGC
GCGCTTCTGCTTCCCGAGCTCTATAAAAGAGCTCACAACCCCTCACTCGGCGCGCCAGTCCTCCGACAGA
CTGAGTCGGCCGGTCGAATCAAGCTTATCGATACCGTCGACGGATCCGCTAGCCCGCGGTTCGAAATGTC
CCTGCCCCCCATAAGACTGCCCAGCCCCTATGGCTCTGATCGGCTGGTACAGCTAGCAGCCAGGCTCCGG
CCAGCACTCTGTGATACTCTGATCACCGTAGGGAGCCAGGAGTTCCCCGCCCACAGCCTGGTGCTAGCAG
GTGTCAGCCAGCAGCTGGGCCGCAGGGGCCAGTGGGCTCTGGGAGAAGGCATCAGCCCTTCTACCTTTGC
CCAGCTCCTGAACTTTGTGTATGGGGAGAGTGTAGAGTTGCAGCCTGGAGAGCTAAGGCCCCTTCAGGAG
GCGGCCAGGGCCTTGGGAGTGCAGTCCCTGGAAGAGGCATGCTGGAGGGCTCGAGGGGACAGGGCTAAAA
AGCCAGATCCAGGCCTGAAGAAACATCAGGAGGAGCCAGAGAAACCCTCAAGGAATCCTGAGAGAGAACT
GGGGGACCCTGGAGAGAAGCAGAAACCAGAACAGGTTTCTAGAACTGGTGGGAGAGAACAGGAGATGTTG
CACAAGCACTCGCCACCAAGAGGCAGACCCGAGATGGCAGGAGCAACGCAGGAGGCTCAGCAGGAACAGA
CCAGGTCAAAGGAGAAACGCCTCCAAGCCCCTGTTGGCCAAAGGGGAGCAGATGGGAAGCATGGAGTGCT
CACGTGGTTGAGGGAAAATCCAGGGGGCTCTGAGGAAAGTCTGCGCAAGCTCCCTGGCCCCCTTCCCCCA
GCAGGCTCCCTGCAAACCAGCGTCACCCCTAGGCCCTCGTGGGCTGAGGCCCCTTGGTTGGTGGGGGGCC
AGCCTGCCCTGTGGAGCATCCTGCTGATGCCGCCCAGATATGGCATTCCCTTCTACCATAGCACCCCCAC
CACTGGAGCCTGGCAGGAGGTCTGGCGGGAACAGAGGCGCACTTGCAACCTGTGCGGGTCATAGACCGGT
CGGATCCCCCGGGCTGCAGGAATTCGAGCATCTTACCGCCATTTATTCCCATATTTGTTCTGTTTTTCTT
GATTTGGGTATACATTTAAATGTTAATAAAACAAAATGGTGGGGCAATCATTTACATTTTTAGGGATATG
TAATTACTAGTTCAGGTGTATTGCCACAAGACAAACATGTTAAGAAACTTTCCCGTTATTTACGCTCTGT
TCCTGTTAATCAACCTCTGGATTACAAAATTTGTGAAAGATTGACTGATATTCTTAACTATGTTGCTCCT
TTTACGCTGTGTGGATATGCTGCTTTAATGCCTCTGTATCATGCTATTGCTTCCCGTACGGCTTTCGTTT
TCTCCTCCTTGTATAAATCCTGGTTGCTGTCTCTTTATGAGGAGTTGTGGCCCGTTGTCCGTCAACGTGG
CGTGGTGTGCTCTGTGTTTGCTGACGCAACCCCCACTGGCTGGGGCATTGCCACCACCTGTCAACTCCTT
TCTGGGACTTTCGCTTTCCCCCTCCCGATCGCCACGGCAGAACTCATCGCCGCCTGCCTTGCCCGCTGCT
GGACAGGGGCTAGGTTGCTGGGCACTGATAATTCCGTGGTGTTGTCGGGGAAGCTGACGTCCTTTGCAAT
TCGATATCAAGCTGTACCTTCTAGATGTACAATGATGTGAGCGCTTCTAGACCAATGACTTACAAGGCAG
CTGTAGATCTTAGCCACTTTTTAAAAGAAAAGGGGGGACTGGAAGGGCTAATTCACTCCCAACGAAGACA
AGATCTGCTTTTTGCTTGTACTGGGTCTCTCTGGTTAGACCAGATCTGAGCCTGGGAGCTCTCTGGCTAA
CTAGGGAACCCACTGCTTAAGCCTCAATAAAGCTTGCCTTGAGTGCTTCAAGTAGTGTGTGCCCGTCTGT
TGTGTGACTCTGGTAACTAGAGATCCCTCAGACCCTTTTAGTCAGTGTGGAAAATCTCTAGCAGTAGTAG
TTCATGTCATCTTATTATTCAGTATTTATAACTTGCAAAGAAATGAATATCAGAGAGTGAGAGGAACTTG
TTTATTGCAGCTTATAATGGTTACAAATAAAGCAATAGCATCACAAATTTCACAAATAAAGCATTTTTTT
CACTGCATTCTAGTTGTGGTTTGTCCAAACTCATCAATGTATCTTATCATGTCTGGCTCTAGCTATCCCG
CCCCTAACTCCGCCCATCCCGCCCCTAACTCCGCCCAGTTCCGCCCATTCTCCGCCCCATGGCTGACTAA
TTTTTTTT
