>Addgene plasmid #219379 | SFFV-ZBTB32-Brd 479 | depositor partial sequence | sequence record 428617 | TF ORF
ATGTCCCTGCCCCCCATAAGACTGCCCAGCCCCTATGGCTCTGATCGGCTGGTACAGCTAGCAGCCAGGC
TCCGGCCAGCACTCTGTGATACTCTGATCACCGTAGGGAGCCAGGAGTTCCCCGCCCACAGCCTGGTGCT
AGCAGGTGTCAGCCAGCAGCTGGGCCGCAGGGGCCAGTGGGCTCTGGGAGAAGGCATCAGCCCTTCTACC
TTTGCCCAGCTCCTGAACTTTGTGTATGGGGAGAGTGTAGAGCTGCAGCCTGGAGAGCTAAGGCCCCTTC
AGGAGGCGGCCAGGGCCTTGGGAGTGCAGTCCCTGGAAGAGGCATGCTGGAGGGCTCGAGGGGACAGGGC
TAAAAAGCCAGATCCAGGCCTGAAGAAACATCAGGAGGAGCCAGAGAAACCCTCAAGGAATCCTGAGAGA
GAACTGGGGGACCCTGGAGAGAAGCAGAAACCAGAACAGGTTTCTAGAACTGGTGGGAGAGAACAGGAGA
TGTTGCACAAGCACTCGCCACCAAGAGGCAGACCCGAGATGGCAGGAGCAACGCAGGAGGCTCAGCAGGA
ACAGACCAGGTCAAAGGAGAAACGCCTCCAAGCCCCTGTTGGCCAAAGGGGAGCAGATGGGAAGCATGGA
GTGCTCACGTGGTTGAGGGAAAATCCAGGGGGCTCTGAGGAAAGTCTGCGCAAGCTCCCTGGCCCCCTTC
CCCCAGCAGGCTCCCTGCAAACCAGCGTCACCCCTAGGCCCTCGTGGGCTGAGGCCCCTTGGTTGGTGGG
GGGCCAGCCTGCCCTGTGGAGCATCCTGCTGATGCCGCCCAGATATGGCATTCCCTTCTACCATAGCACC
CCCACCACTGGAGCCTGGCAGGAGGTCTGGCGGGAACAGAGGCGCACTTGCAACCTGTGCGGGTCATGA
