>Addgene plasmid #219379 | SFFV-ZBTB32-Brd 479 | depositor partial sequence | sequence record 428618 | Barcode sequence
TGTACAATGATGTGAGCGCT
